Addgene plasmid #135947: pCS2+8 Flag2AUF1(p45)
Purpose: Expresses AUF1p45 in mammalian cells. Can also be used to generate mRNA for zebrafish expression.
Depositing lab: Yimon Aye. Depositing organization: Swiss Federal Institute of Technology (EPFL). Publication: Post-transcriptional regulation of Nrf2-mRNA by the mRNA-binding proteins HuR and AUF1. Poganik JR, Long MJC, Disare MT, Liu X, Chang SH, Hla T, Aye Y. FASEB J. 2019 Nov 1:fj201901930R. doi: 10.1096/fj.201901930R. PubMed 31665914.
Backbone
  Vector backbone: pCS2+8
  Backbone size w/o insert (bp): 4134
  Total vector size (bp): 5264
  Vector type: Mammalian Expression
Growth in bacteria
  Bacterial resistance: Ampicillin, 100 μg/mL
  Growth temperature: 37°C
  Growth strain: DH5alpha
  Copy number: High Copy
Gene/Insert
  Gene/Insert name: heterogeneous nuclear ribonucleoprotein D (alt name: AUF1 p45)
  Species: H. sapiens (human)
  Insert size (bp): 1130
  GenBank ID: NM_031370.3
  Entrez Gene: HNRNPD (a.k.a. AUF1, AUF1A, HNRPD, P37, hnRNPD0)
  Promoter: CMV and SP6
  Tag / fusion protein: Flag2 (N terminal on insert)
  Cloning method: Ligation Independent Cloning
  Sequencing primers: 5′ CMV forward or SP6 forward; 3′ SV40 reverse
Terms and licenses: Academic/Nonprofit Terms; Industry Terms: Not Available to Industry
How to cite: pCS2+8 Flag2AUF1(p45) was a gift from Yimon Aye (Addgene plasmid # 135947 ; http://n2t.net/addgene:135947 ; RRID:Addgene_135947)
