[The description below was written by a language model from this plasmid's Addgene catalogue record and pLannotate feature annotations shown in this document.]
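Description:
pCS2+8 Flag2AUF1(p45) is a mammalian expression plasmid of about 5.3 kb built on the pCS2+8 backbone. It carries the human HNRNPD coding sequence for the p45 isoform of AUF1, an RNA-binding protein that recognises AU-rich elements in the 3' UTRs of many mRNAs. The open reading frame was inserted by ligation-independent cloning and carries an N-terminal tandem FLAG tag (Flag2). The annotation software detects this tag only as a partial match to a 3xFLAG element just upstream of the HNRNPD CDS. The plasmid is maintained in E. coli through a high-copy ColE1/pUC-type origin and selected with ampicillin via the bla gene. An f1 origin and remnants of lac sequences (lac promoter/operator, lacZα and lacI fragments) are also present as backbone carry-over.

Expression is arranged for two uses. The simian cytomegalovirus IE94 enhancer/promoter drives strong transcription of the tagged AUF1 in transfected mammalian cells, and an annotated SV40 polyadenylation signal lies downstream of the insert. An SP6 promoter sits between the CMV promoter and the coding sequence, so the same plasmid can serve as a template for in vitro transcription of sense mRNA. The record notes this mRNA can be used for expression in zebrafish. A T7 promoter fragment and a T3 promoter lie downstream in the opposite orientation.

The two sequence records, the depositor's and the repository's sequencing result, show the same features in the same order. They differ only in their start coordinate and by a few nucleotides in length. The associated publication concerns post-transcriptional regulation of Nrf2 mRNA by HuR and AUF1.
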