Features (pLannotate 1.2.2; 16 found; start..end, strand, type, name):
     35..53      +  promoter       SP6 promoter: promoter for bacteriophage SP6 RNA polymerase
    153..171     +  CDS            3xFLAG (fragment): three tandem FLAG® epitope tags
    201..1265    +  CDS            HNRNPD: HNRPD_HUMAN - Also known as AUF1, HNRPD. Experimental evidence at protein level: Swiss-Prot protein existence level 1. Binds with high affinity to RNA molecules that contain AU- rich elements (AREs) found within the 3'-UTR of many proto-oncogenes and cytokine mRNAs. Also binds to double- and single-stranded DNA sequences in a specific manner and functions a transcription factor. Each of the RNA-binding domains specifically can bind solely to a single-stranded non-monotonous 5'-UUAG-3' sequence and also weaker to the single-stranded 5'-TTAGGG-3' telomeric DNA repeat. Binds RNA oligonucleotides
   1291..1308    -  promoter       T7 promoter (fragment): promoter for bacteriophage T7 RNA polymerase
   1313..1447    -  polyA_signal   SV40 poly(A) signal: SV40 polyadenylation signal
   1560..1578    -  promoter       T3 promoter: promoter for bacteriophage T3 RNA polymerase
   1623..1639    -  protein_bind   lac operator: The lac repressor binds to the lac operator to inhibit transcription in E. coli. This inhibition can be relieved by adding lactose or isopropyl-β-D-thiogalactopyranoside (IPTG). lac repressor encoded by lacI
   1647..1677    -  promoter       lac promoter: promoter for the E. coli lac operon
   1692..1713    -  protein_bind   CAP binding site: CAP binding activates transcription in the presence of cAMP. E. coli catabolite activator protein
   1726..1818    -  CDS            lacI (fragment): lac repressor; lacI; The lac repressor binds to the lac operator to inhibit transcription in E. coli. This inhibition can be relieved by adding lactose or isopropyl-β-D-thiogalactopyranoside (IPTG).
   2001..2589    -  rep_origin     ori: high-copy-number ColE1/pMB1/pBR322/pUC origin of replication
   2760..3620    -  CDS            AmpR: β-lactamase; bla; confers resistance to ampicillin, carbenicillin, and related antibiotics
   3621..3725    -  promoter       AmpR promoter: bla
   3778..4206    -  rep_origin     f1 ori (sequence partly withheld): f1 bacteriophage origin of replication; arrow indicates direction of (+) strand synthesis
   4211..4277    -  CDS            lacZα (fragment): LacZα fragment of β-galactosidase; lacZ fragment
   4280..5264    +  promoter       CMV IE94 promoter: enhancer/promoter region of simian cytomegalovirus major immediate early transcription unit IE94
>Addgene plasmid #135947 | pCS2+8 Flag2AUF1(p45) | depositor full sequence | sequence record 262610 | pCS2+8 Flag2AUF1(p45) sequence 5264 bps
CGCCATTCTGCCTGGGGACGTCGGAGCAAGCTTGATTTAGGTGACACTATAGAATACAAGCTACTTGTTC
TTTTTGCAGGATCCACTAGTGGCGCGCCATTAATTAAAGGCCGGCCAGCGATCGCCGGACATCGATTCCC
ACCATGGACTATAAGGATGACGACGATAAGGATTACAAAGACGATGATGACAAAGGGTCCATGTCGGAGG
AGCAGTTCGGCGGGGACGGGGCGGCGGCAGCGGCAACGGCGGCGGTAGGCGGCTCGGCGGGCGAGCAGGA
GGGAGCCATGGTGGCGGCGACACAGGGGGCAGCGGCGGCGGCGGGAAGCGGAGCCGGGACCGGGGGCGGA
ACCGCGTCTGGAGGCACCGAAGGGGGCAGCGCCGAGTCGGAGGGGGCGAAGATTGACGCCAGTAAGAACG
AGGAGGATGAAGGCCATTCAAACTCCTCCCCACGACACTCTGAAGCAGCGACGGCACAGCGGGAAGAATG
GAAAATGTTTATAGGAGGCCTTAGCTGGGACACTACAAAGAAAGATCTGAAGGACTACTTTTCCAAATTT
GGTGAAGTTGTAGACTGCACTCTGAAGTTAGATCCTATCACAGGGCGATCAAGGGGTTTTGGCTTTGTGC
TATTTAAAGAATCGGAGAGTGTAGATAAGGTCATGGATCAAAAAGAACATAAATTGAATGGGAAGGTGAT
TGATCCTAAAAGGGCCAAAGCCATGAAAACAAAAGAGCCGGTTAAAAAAATTTTTGTTGGTGGCCTTTCT
CCAGATACACCTGAAGAGAAAATAAGGGAGTACTTTGGTGGTTTTGGTGAGGTGGAATCCATAGAGCTCC
CCATGGACAACAAGACCAATAAGAGGCGTGGGTTCTGCTTTATTACCTTTAAGGAAGAAGAACCAGTGAA
GAAGATAATGGAAAAGAAATACCACAATGTTGGTCTTAGTAAATGTGAAATAAAAGTAGCCATGTCGAAG
GAACAATATCAGCAACAGCAACAGTGGGGATCTAGAGGAGGATTTGCAGGAAGAGCTCGTGGAAGAGGTG
GTGGCCCCAGTCAAAACTGGAACCAGGGATATAGTAACTATTGGAATCAAGGCTATGGCAACTATGGATA
TAACAGCCAAGGTTACGGTGGTTATGGAGGATATGACTACACTGGTTACAACAACTACTATGGATATGGT
GATTATAGCAACCAGCAGAGTGGTTATGGGAAGGTATCCAGGCGAGGTGGTCATCAAAATAGCTACAAAC
CATACTAAAAGGCCTCTCGAGCCTCTAGAACTATAGTGAGTCGTATTACGTAGATCCAGACATGATAAGA
TACATTGATGAGTTTGGACAAACCACAACTAGAATGCAGTGAAAAAAATGCTTTATTTGTGAAATTTGTG
ATGCTATTGCTTTATTTGTAACCATTATAAGCTGCAATAAACAAGTTAACAACAACAATTGCATTCATTT
TATGTTTCAGGTTCAGGGGGAGGTGTGGGAGGTTTTTTAATTCGCGGCCGCGGCGCCAATGCATTGGGCC
CGGTACCCAGCTTTTGTTCCCTTTAGTGAGGGTTAATTGCGCGCTTGGCGTAATCATGGTCATAGCTGTT
TCCTGTGTGAAATTGTTATCCGCTCACAATTCCACACAACATACGAGCCGGAAGCATAAAGTGTAAAGCC
TGGGGTGCCTAATGAGTGAGCTAACTCACATTAATTGCGTTGCGCTCACTGCCCGCTTTCCAGTCGGGAA
ACCTGTCGTGCCAGCTGCATTAATGAATCGGCCAACGCGCGGGGAGAGGCGGTTTGCGTATTGGGCGCTC
TTCCGCTTCCTCGCTCACTGACTCGCTGCGCTCGGTCGTTCGGCTGCGGCGAGCGGTATCAGCTCACTCA
AAGGCGGTAATACGGTTATCCACAGAATCAGGGGATAACGCAGGAAAGAACATGTGAGCAAAAGGCCAGC
AAAAGGCCAGGAACCGTAAAAAGGCCGCGTTGCTGGCGTTTTTCCATAGGCTCCGCCCCCCTGACGAGCA
TCACAAAAATCGACGCTCAAGTCAGAGGTGGCGAAACCCGACAGGACTATAAAGATACCAGGCGTTTCCC
CCTGGAAGCTCCCTCGTGCGCTCTCCTGTTCCGACCCTGCCGCTTACCGGATACCTGTCCGCCTTTCTCC
CTTCGGGAAGCGTGGCGCTTTCTCATAGCTCACGCTGTAGGTATCTCAGTTCGGTGTAGGTCGTTCGCTC
CAAGCTGGGCTGTGTGCACGAACCCCCCGTTCAGCCCGACCGCTGCGCCTTATCCGGTAACTATCGTCTT
GAGTCCAACCCGGTAAGACACGACTTATCGCCACTGGCAGCAGCCACTGGTAACAGGATTAGCAGAGCGA
GGTATGTAGGCGGTGCTACAGAGTTCTTGAAGTGGTGGCCTAACTACGGCTACACTAGAAGGACAGTATT
TGGTATCTGCGCTCTGCTGAAGCCAGTTACCTTCGGAAAAAGAGTTGGTAGCTCTTGATCCGGCAAACAA
ACCACCGCTGGTAGCGGTGGTTTTTTTGTTTGCAAGCAGCAGATTACGCGCAGAAAAAAAGGATCTCAAG
AAGATCCTTTGATCTTTTCTACGGGGTCTGACGCTCAGTGGAACGAAAACTCACGTTAAGGGATTTTGGT
CATGAGATTATCAAAAAGGATCTTCACCTAGATCCTTTTAAATTAAAAATGAAGTTTTAAATCAATCTAA
AGTATATATGAGTAAACTTGGTCTGACAGTTACCAATGCTTAATCAGTGAGGCACCTATCTCAGCGATCT
GTCTATTTCGTTCATCCATAGTTGCCTGACTCCCCGTCGTGTAGATAACTACGATACGGGAGGGCTTACC
ATCTGGCCCCAGTGCTGCAATGATACCGCGAGACCCACGCTCACCGGCTCCAGATTTATCAGCAATAAAC
CAGCCAGCCGGAAGGGCCGAGCGCAGAAGTGGTCCTGCAACTTTATCCGCCTCCATCCAGTCTATTAATT
GTTGCCGGGAAGCTAGAGTAAGTAGTTCGCCAGTTAATAGTTTGCGCAACGTTGTTGCCATTGCTACAGG
CATCGTGGTGTCACGCTCGTCGTTTGGTATGGCTTCATTCAGCTCCGGTTCCCAACGATCAAGGCGAGTT
ACATGATCCCCCATGTTGTGCAAAAAAGCGGTTAGCTCCTTCGGTCCTCCGATCGTTGTCAGAAGTAAGT
TGGCCGCAGTGTTATCACTCATGGTTATGGCAGCACTGCATAATTCTCTTACTGTCATGCCATCCGTAAG
ATGCTTTTCTGTGACTGGTGAGTACTCAACCAAGTCATTCTGAGAATAGTGTATGCGGCGACCGAGTTGC
TCTTGCCCGGCGTCAATACGGGATAATACCGCGCCACATAGCAGAACTTTAAAAGTGCTCATCATTGGAA
AACGTTCTTCGGGGCGAAAACTCTCAAGGATCTTACCGCTGTTGAGATCCAGTTCGATGTAACCCACTCG
TGCACCCAACTGATCTTCAGCATCTTTTACTTTCACCAGCGTTTCTGGGTGAGCAAAAACAGGAAGGCAA
AATGCCGCAAAAAAGGGAATAAGGGCGACACGGAAATGTTGAATACTCATACTCTTCCTTTTTCAATATT
ATTGAAGCATTTATCAGGGTTATTGTCTCATGAGCGGATACATATTTGAATGTATTTAGAAAAATAAACA
AATAGGGGTTCCGCGCACATTTCCCCGAAAAGTGCCACCTAAATTGTAAGCGTTAATATTTTGTTAAAAT
TCGCGTTAAATTTTTGTTAAATCAGCTCATTTTTTAACCAATAGGCCGAAATCGGCAAAATCCCTTATAA
ATCAAAAGAATAGACCGAGATAGGGT
[37 nt withheld, positions 3877-3913]
AAAGAACGTGGACTCCAACGTCAAAGG
[49 nt withheld, positions 3941-3989]
T
[91 nt withheld, positions 3991-4081]
G
[124 nt withheld, positions 4083-4206]
CCCATTCGCCATTCAGGCTGCGCAACTGTTGGGAAGGGCGATCGGTGCGGGCCTCTTCGCTATTACGCCA
GTCGACCATAGCCAATTCAATATGGCGTATATGGACTCATGCCAATTCAATATGGTGGATCTGGACCTGT
GCCAATTCAATATGGCGTATATGGACTCGTGCCAATTCAATATGGTGGATCTGGACCCCAGCCAATTCAA
TATGGCGGACTTGGCACCATGCCAATTCAATATGGCGGACTTGGCACTGTGCCAACTGGGGAGGGGTCTA
CTTGGCACGGTGCCAAGTTTGAGGAGGGGTCTTGGCCCTGTGCCAAGTCCGCCATATTGAATTGGCATGG
TGCCAATAATGGCGGCCATATTGGCTATATGCCAGGATCAATATATAGGCAATATCCAATATGGCCCTAT
GCCAATATGGCTATTGGCCAGGTTCAATACTATGTATTGGCCCTATGCCATATAGTATTCCATATATGGG
TTTTCCTATTGACGTAGATAGCCCCTCCCAATGGGCGGTCCCATATACCATATATGGGGCTTCCTAATAC
CGCCCATAGCCACTCCCCCATTGACGTCAATGGTCTCTATATATGGTCTTTCCTATTGACGTCATATGGG
CGGTCCTATTGACGTATATGGCGCCTCCCCCATTGACGTCAATTACGGTAAATGGCCCGCCTGGCTCAAT
GCCCATTGACGTCAATAGGACCACCCACCATTGACGTCAATGGGATGGCTCATTGCCCATTCATATCCGT
TCTCACGCCCCCTATTGACGTCAATGACGGTAAATGGCCCACTTGGCAGTACATCAATATCTATTAATAG
TAACTTGGCAAGTACATTACTATTGGAAGGACGCCAGGGTACATTGGCAGTACTCCCATTGACGTCAATG
GCGGTAAATGGCCCGCGATGGCTGCCAAGTACATCCCCATTGACGTCAATGGGGAGGGGCAATGACGCAA
ATGGGCGTTCCATTGACGTAAATGGGCGGTAGGCGTGCCTAATGGGAGGTCTATATAAGCAATGCTCGTT
TAGGGAAC
