Features (pLannotate 1.2.2; 16 found; start..end, strand, type, name):
      1..978     +  promoter       CMV IE94 promoter: enhancer/promoter region of simian cytomegalovirus major immediate early transcription unit IE94
   1013..1031    +  promoter       SP6 promoter: promoter for bacteriophage SP6 RNA polymerase
   1130..1148    +  CDS            3xFLAG (fragment): three tandem FLAG® epitope tags
   1178..2242    +  CDS            HNRNPD: HNRPD_HUMAN - Also known as AUF1, HNRPD. Experimental evidence at protein level: Swiss-Prot protein existence level 1. Binds with high affinity to RNA molecules that contain AU- rich elements (AREs) found within the 3'-UTR of many proto-oncogenes and cytokine mRNAs. Also binds to double- and single-stranded DNA sequences in a specific manner and functions a transcription factor. Each of the RNA-binding domains specifically can bind solely to a single-stranded non-monotonous 5'-UUAG-3' sequence and also weaker to the single-stranded 5'-TTAGGG-3' telomeric DNA repeat. Binds RNA oligonucleotides
   2268..2285    -  promoter       T7 promoter (fragment): promoter for bacteriophage T7 RNA polymerase
   2290..2424    -  polyA_signal   SV40 poly(A) signal: SV40 polyadenylation signal
   2537..2555    -  promoter       T3 promoter: promoter for bacteriophage T3 RNA polymerase
   2600..2616    -  protein_bind   lac operator: The lac repressor binds to the lac operator to inhibit transcription in E. coli. This inhibition can be relieved by adding lactose or isopropyl-β-D-thiogalactopyranoside (IPTG). lac repressor encoded by lacI
   2624..2654    -  promoter       lac promoter: promoter for the E. coli lac operon
   2669..2690    -  protein_bind   CAP binding site: CAP binding activates transcription in the presence of cAMP. E. coli catabolite activator protein
   2703..2795    -  CDS            lacI (fragment): lac repressor; lacI; The lac repressor binds to the lac operator to inhibit transcription in E. coli. This inhibition can be relieved by adding lactose or isopropyl-β-D-thiogalactopyranoside (IPTG).
   2978..3566    -  rep_origin     ori: high-copy-number ColE1/pMB1/pBR322/pUC origin of replication
   3737..4597    -  CDS            AmpR: β-lactamase; bla; confers resistance to ampicillin, carbenicillin, and related antibiotics
   4598..4702    -  promoter       AmpR promoter: bla
   4755..5183    -  rep_origin     f1 ori (sequence partly withheld): f1 bacteriophage origin of replication; arrow indicates direction of (+) strand synthesis
   5188..5254    -  CDS            lacZα (fragment): LacZα fragment of β-galactosidase; lacZ fragment
>Addgene plasmid #135947 | pCS2+8 Flag2AUF1(p45) | addgene full sequence | sequence record 268769 | Addgene NGS Result
GCCAATTCAATATGGCGTATATGGACTCATGCCAATTCAATATGGTGGATCTGGACCTGTGCCAATTCAA
TATGGCGTATATGGACTCGTGCCAATTCAATATGGTGGATCTGGACCCCAGCCAATTCAATATGGCGGAC
TTGGCACCATGCCAATTCAATATGGCGGACCTGGCACTGTGCCAACTGGGGAGGGGTCTACTTGGCACGG
TGCCAAGTTTGAGGAGGGGTCTTGGCCCTGTGCCAAGTCCGCCATATTGAATTGGCATGGTGCCAATAAT
GGCGGCCATATTGGCTATATGCCAGGATCAATATATAGGCAATATCCAATATGGCCCTATGCCAATATGG
CTATTGGCCAGGTTCAATACTATGTATTGGCCCTATGCCATATAGTATTCCATATATGGGTTTTCCTATT
GACGTAGATAGCCCCTCCCAATGGGCGGTCCCATATACCATATATGGGGCTTCCTAATACCGCCCATAGC
CACTCCCCCATTGACGTCAATGGTCTCTATATATGGTCTTTCCTATTGACGTCATATGGGCGGTCCTATT
GACGTATATGGCGCCTCCCCCATTGACGTCAATTACGGTAAATGGCCCGCCTGGCTCAATGCCCATTGAC
GTCAATAGGACCACCCACCATTGACGTCAATGGGATGGCTCATTGCCCATTCATATCCGTTCTCACGCCC
CCTATTGACGTCAATGACGGTAAATGGCCCACTTGGCAGTACATCAATATCTATTAATAGTAACTTGGCA
AGTACATTACTATTGGAAGTACGCCAGGGTACATTGGCAGTACTCCCATTGACGTCAATGGCGGTAAATG
GCCCGCGATGGCTGCCAAGTACATCCCCATTGACGTCAATGGGGAGGGGCAATGACGCAAATGGGCGTTC
CATTGACGTAAATGGGCGGTAGGCGTGCCTAATGGGAGGTCTATATAAGCAATGCTCGTTTAGGGAACCG
CCATTCTGCCTGGGGACGTCGGAGCAAGCTTGATTTAGGTGACACTATAGAATACAAGCTACTTGTTCTT
TTTGCAGGATCCACTAGTGGCCGCCATTAATTAAAGGCCGGCCAGCGATCGCCGGACATCGATTCCCACC
ATGGACTATAAGGATGACGACGATAAGGATTACAAAGACGATGATGACAAAGGGTCCATGTCGGAGGAGC
AGTTCGGCGGGGACGGGGCGGCGGCAGCGGCAACGGCGGCGGTAGGCGGCTCGGCGGGCGAGCAGGAGGG
AGCCATGGTGGCGGCGACACAGGGGGCAGCGGCGGCGGCGGGAAGCGGAGCCGGGACCGGGGGCGGAACC
GCGTCTGGAGGCACCGAAGGGGGCAGCGCCGAGTCGGAGGGGGCGAAGATTGACGCCAGTAAGAACGAGG
AGGATGAAGGCCATTCAAACTCCTCCCCACGACACTCTGAAGCAGCGACGGCACAGCGGGAAGAATGGAA
AATGTTTATAGGAGGCCTTAGCTGGGACACTACAAAGAAAGATCTGAAGGACTACTTTTCCAAATTTGGT
GAAGTTGTAGACTGCACTCTGAAGTTAGATCCTATCACAGGGCGATCAAGGGGTTTTGGCTTTGTGCTAT
TTAAAGAATCGGAGAGTGTAGATAAGGTCATGGATCAAAAAGAACATAAATTGAATGGGAAGGTGATTGA
TCCTAAAAGGGCCAAAGCCATGAAAACAAAAGAGCCGGTTAAAAAAATTTTTGTTGGTGGCCTTTCTCCA
GATACACCTGAAGAGAAAATAAGGGAGTACTTTGGTGGTTTTGGTGAGGTGGAATCCATAGAGCTCCCCA
TGGACAACAAGACCAATAAGAGGCGTGGGTTCTGCTTTATTACCTTTAAGGAAGAAGAACCAGTGAAGAA
GATAATGGAAAAGAAATACCACAATGTTGGTCTTAGTAAATGTGAAATAAAAGTAGCCATGTCGAAGGAA
CAATATCAGCAACAGCAACAGTGGGGATCTAGAGGAGGATTTGCAGGAAGAGCTCGTGGAAGAGGTGGTG
GCCCCAGTCAAAACTGGAACCAGGGATATAGTAACTATTGGAATCAAGGCTATGGCAACTATGGATATAA
CAGCCAAGGTTACGGTGGTTATGGAGGATATGACTACACTGGTTACAACAACTACTATGGATATGGTGAT
TATAGCAACCAGCAGAGTGGTTATGGGAAGGTATCCAGGCGAGGTGGTCATCAAAATAGCTACAAACCAT
ACTAAAAGGCCTCTCGAGCCTCTAGAACTATAGTGAGTCGTATTACGTAGATCCAGACATGATAAGATAC
ATTGATGAGTTTGGACAAACCACAACTAGAATGCAGTGAAAAAAATGCTTTATTTGTGAAATTTGTGATG
CTATTGCTTTATTTGTAACCATTATAAGCTGCAATAAACAAGTTAACAACAACAATTGCATTCATTTTAT
GTTTCAGGTTCAGGGGGAGGTGTGGGAGGTTTTTTAATTCGCGGCCGCGGCGCCAATGCATTGGGCCCGG
TACCCAGCTTTTGTTCCCTTTAGTGAGGGTTAATTGCGCGCTTGGCGTAATCATGGTCATAGCTGTTTCC
TGTGTGAAATTGTTATCCGCTCACAATTCCACACAACATACGAGCCGGGAGCATAAAGTGTAAAGCCTGG
GGTGCCTAATGAGTGAGCTAACTCACATTAATTGCGTTGCGCTCACTGCCCGCTTTCCAGTCGGGAAACC
TGTCGTGCCAGCTGCATTAATGAATCGGCCAACGCGCGGGGAGAGGCGGTTTGCGTATTGGGCGCTCTTC
CGCTTCCTCGCTCACTGACTCGCTGCGCTCGGTCGTTCGGCTGCGGCGAGCGGTATCAGCTCACTCAAAG
GCGGTAATACGGTTATCCACAGAATCAGGGGATAACGCAGGAAAGAACATGTGAGCAAAAGGCCAGCAAA
AGGCCAGGAACCGTAAAAAGGCCGCGTTGCTGGCGTTTTTCCATAGGCTCCGCCCCCCTGACGAGCATCA
CAAAAATCGACGCTCAAGTCAGAGGTGGCGAAACCCGACAGGACTATAAAGATACCAGGCGTTTCCCCCT
GGAAGCTCCCTCGTGCGCTCTCCTGTTCCGACCCTGCCGCTTACCGGATACCTGTCCGCCTTTCTCCCTT
CGGGAAGCGTGGCGCTTTCTCATAGCTCACGCTGTAGGTATCTCAGTTCGGTGTAGGTCGTTCGCTCCAA
GCTGGGCTGTGTGCACGAACCCCCCGTTCAGCCCGACCGCTGCGCCTTATCCGGTAACTATCGTCTTGAG
TCCAACCCGGTAAGACACGACTTATCGCCACTGGCAGCAGCCACTGGTAACAGGATTAGCAGAGCGAGGT
ATGTAGGCGGTGCTACAGAGTTCTTGAAGTGGTGGCCTAACTACGGCTACACTAGAAGAACAGTATTTGG
TATCTGCGCTCTGCTGAAGCCAGTTACCTTCGGAAAAAGAGTTGGTAGCTCTTGATCCGGCAAACAAACC
ACCGCTGGTAGCGGTGGTTTTTTTGTTTGCAAGCAGCAGATTACGCGCAGAAAAAAAGGATCTCAAGAAG
ATCCTTTGATCTTTTCTACGGGGTCTGACGCTCAGTGGAACGAAAACTCACGTTAAGGGATTTTGGTCAT
GAGATTATCAAAAAGGATCTTCACCTAGATCCTTTTAAATTAAAAATGAAGTTTTAAATCAATCTAAAGT
ATATATGAGTAAACTTGGTCTGACAGTTACCAATGCTTAATCAGTGAGGCACCTATCTCAGCGATCTGTC
TATTTCGTTCATCCATAGTTGCCTGACTCCCCGTCGTGTAGATAACTACGATACGGGAGGGCTTACCATC
TGGCCCCAGTGCTGCAATGATACCGCGAGACCCACGCTCACCGGCTCCAGATTTATCAGCAATAAACCAG
CCAGCCGGAAGGGCCGAGCGCAGAAGTGGTCCTGCAACTTTATCCGCCTCCATCCAGTCTATTAATTGTT
GCCGGGAAGCTAGAGTAAGTAGTTCGCCAGTTAATAGTTTGCGCAACGTTGTTGCCATTGCTACAGGCAT
CGTGGTGTCACGCTCGTCGTTTGGTATGGCTTCATTCAGCTCCGGTTCCCAACGATCAAGGCGAGTTACA
TGATCCCCCATGTTGTGCAAAAAAGCGGTTAGCTCCTTCGGTCCTCCGATCGTTGTCAGAAGTAAGTTGG
CCGCAGTGTTATCACTCATGGTTATGGCAGCACTGCATAATTCTCTTACTGTCATGCCATCCGTAAGATG
CTTTTCTGTGACTGGTGAGTACTCAACCAAGTCATTCTGAGAATAGTGTATGCGGCGACCGAGTTGCTCT
TGCCCGGCGTCAATACGGGATAATACCGCGCCACATAGCAGAACTTTAAAAGTGCTCATCATTGGAAAAC
GTTCTTCGGGGCGAAAACTCTCAAGGATCTTACCGCTGTTGAGATCCAGTTCGATGTAACCCACTCGTGC
ACCCAACTGATCTTCAGCATCTTTTACTTTCACCAGCGTTTCTGGGTGAGCAAAAACAGGAAGGCAAAAT
GCCGCAAAAAAGGGAATAAGGGCGACACGGAAATGTTGAATACTCATACTCTTCCTTTTTCAATATTATT
GAAGCATTTATCAGGGTTATTGTCTCATGAGCGGATACATATTTGAATGTATTTAGAAAAATAAACAAAT
AGGGGTTCCGCGCACATTTCCCCGAAAAGTGCCACCTAAATTGTAAGCGTTAATATTTTGTTAAAATTCG
CGTTAAATTTTTGTTAAATCAGCTCATTTTTTAACCAATAGGCCGAAATCGGCAAAATCCCTTATAAATC
AAAAGAATAGACCGAGATAGGGT
[37 nt withheld, positions 4854-4890]
AAAGAACGTGGACTCCAACGTCAAAGG
[49 nt withheld, positions 4918-4966]
T
[91 nt withheld, positions 4968-5058]
G
[124 nt withheld, positions 5060-5183]
CCCATTCGCCATTCAGGCTGCGCAACTGTTGGGAAGGGCGATCGGTGCGGGCCTCTTCGCTATTACGCCA
GTCGACC
